>Addgene plasmid #19079 | Ta1098 D21A/D22A | addgene partial sequence | sequence record 24481 | T7 5'-TAATACGACTCACTATAGGG-3'
TGCGNNATTCCCTCTNAATATTTTGTTTACTTTAAGAAGGAGATATACATATGCGCATTTTGGAAGAGGA
TCTTAAGAACAGCACGTACAGAATACGCATTGAAAGCCTGGCCGCTCTCTGGTATCTGAGAAATATACTC
TCTGAAGGCGATGAGGTTTCAGCAATCACATTCAGGCGGGTCGAAGAATCAGCCGATGTGCAGAGATCGA
GGGAACGTGAAAGGATCCCGATAACGATAAGACTCAAGGTGGAGAAGATAGAATTCCAGGACTTTGACAA
CAGGCTCCGCATACTCGGAACGGTTATTGAGGGGCCGGAGGATACGAAGGGTAAGCACCAGTCCATAACG
GTCACGGTGGATAGCGAGATATCCATCACCAAGGAATGGGACGACCAGCACATCGATCTTTTGAAAGAGG
CGACGGATGAAAAATACGTTACGGTATATACCGCTGTAGCCATGGATGAGGATGAAGCGCAGATTTTTCT
GATACATCCGTACGGAATCCAGCAGGTCGGCACTGTCTATTCAGGGAGATCCGGTAAATACGCAGAGGGC
AACTATTCCGAAGCCTCATATTTCGATCAGTGNNTGACCGCGCTGAAGAACTACAGCAACTGNNTCATTA
TTCCTCGGCCCGGGATTTGCGAGGGNCAGGTTCGCAAGGTACTGCCTCAAGGGAGNATNANTGTCATCGG
NGTTTNCGNCAANNGAACGATTCGTCTGGCGCTGTTATGAATCNNACCTCCGCGATGGGCGAACTCTNTG
ATATGAAGCTCCCAGNNCAGAAATNGTGATATTCTGNCCAAAAAAANTTGGTTTAGAGNCACAATAANTN
GANGGNCCTGCCCTCTANCNGATTCANGN
