[The description below was written by a language model from this plasmid's Addgene catalogue record.]
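Description:
Ta1098 D21A/D22A is a bacterial expression plasmid built on the pET21a(+) backbone (about 5.4 kb without insert) and carrying a roughly 1.0 kb open reading frame from the archaeon Thermoplasma acidophilum. The insert encodes Ta1098, annotated as a cell division protein pelota-related protein. The record links it to yeast DOM34, reflecting its status as an archaeal homologue of the Dom34/Pelota family involved in no-go mRNA decay. The coding sequence was cloned between the NdeI and XhoI sites, both of which remain intact. It bears two alanine substitutions, at aspartates 21 and 22. The record lists a C-terminal tag without naming it. In pET21a(+), cloning into XhoI without a stop codon normally places the insert in frame with the vector's C-terminal hexahistidine tag, so that is the likely identity, though it is not explicitly stated.

No feature table accompanies the record, so the regulatory elements can only be inferred from the backbone. pET21a(+) vectors drive expression from a T7 promoter under lac operator control, which requires a host supplying T7 RNA polymerase for induced protein production, and the listed T7 sequencing primer is consistent with this arrangement. The plasmid confers ampicillin resistance, is recorded as high copy, and is maintained in a standard cloning strain (DH5alpha). Given the associated structural and functional study of Dom34, the construct is presumably intended for producing recombinant mutant protein for comparison with the wild type in biochemical or structural work. The record itself does not state which property the D21A/D22A mutations were designed to test.
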