Addgene plasmid #19079: Ta1098 D21A/D22A
Depositing lab: SeWon Suh. Depositing organization: Seoul National University. Publication: Structural and functional insights into dom34, a key component of no-go mRNA decay. Lee HH, Kim YS, Kim KH, Heo I, Kim SK, Kim O, Kim HK, Yoon JY, Kim HS, Kim do J, Lee SJ, Yoon HJ, Kim SJ, Lee BG, Song HK, Kim VN, Park CM, Suh SW. Mol Cell. 2007 Sep 21. 27(6):938-50. 10.1016/j.molcel.2007.07.019 PubMed 17889667.
Backbone
  Vector backbone: pET21a(+)
  Backbone size w/o insert (bp): 5443
  Vector type: Bacterial Expression
Growth in bacteria
  Bacterial resistance: Ampicillin, 100 μg/mL
  Growth temperature: 37°C
  Growth strain: DH5alpha
  Copy number: High Copy
Gene/Insert
  Gene/Insert name: Cell division protein pelota related protein (alt name: Thermoplasma acidophilum)
  Species: Thermoplasma acidophilum
  Insert size (bp): 1020
  Mutation: D21A/D22A
  Entrez Gene: DOM34 (a.k.a. YNL001W)
  Tag / fusion protein: C tag (C terminal on insert)
  Cloning method: Restriction Enzyme; 5′ cloning site NdeI (not destroyed); 3′ cloning site XhoI (not destroyed)
  Sequencing primers: 5′ T7
Terms and licenses: Academic/Nonprofit Terms; Industry Terms: Not Available to Industry
How to cite: Ta1098 D21A/D22A was a gift from SeWon Suh (Addgene plasmid # 19079 ; http://n2t.net/addgene:19079 ; RRID:Addgene_19079)
